>Addgene plasmid #11121 | pBabepuro-myc-RalB Q72L/A | addgene partial sequence | sequence record 18065 | 11121 with pBABE5'
GAGTAAGGGCCAGAGCTCCTTGGCCCTCCACAAGGTGATCATGGTTGGCAGCGGAGGCGTTGGCAAGTCA
GCCCTGACGCTTCAGTTCATGTATGACGAGTTTGTAGAAGACTATGAACCTACCAAAGCTGACAGTTATA
GAAAGAAAGTGGTTCTTGATGGGGAAGAAGTTCAGATAGATATTCTGGACACCGCTGGGCTAGAGGACTA
CGCAGCCATTCGAGATAACTACTTTCGGAGTGGGGAAGGGTTTCTTCTTGTGTTCTCAATCACAGAACAT
GAATCCTTTACAGCAACTGCCGAATTCAGGGAACAGATTCTCCGTGTGAAGGCTGAAGAAGATAAAATTC
CACTGCTCGTCGTGGGAAACAAGTCTGACCTAGAGGAGCGGAGGCAGGTGCCTGTGGAGGAGGCCAGGAG
TAAAGCCGAAGAGTGGGGCGTGCAGTACGTGGAGACGTCAGCGAAGACCCGGGCCAACGTGGACAAGGTG
TTCTTTGACCTAATGAGAGAAATCAGAGCAAGAAAGATGGAAGACAGCAAAGAAAAGAATGGAAAAAAGA
AGAGGAAAAGTTTAGCCCAGAGAATCAGAGAAAGATGCTGCATTTTATAACCGCTCGAGCA
