[The description below was written by a language model from this plasmid's Addgene catalogue record.]
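Description:
pBabepuro-myc-RalB Q72L/A is a retroviral mammalian expression plasmid built on the pBabe-puro backbone, recorded as about 5.1 kb without insert. It is propagated in E. coli under ampicillin selection, and it carries a puromycin marker for selecting mammalian cells that have taken up the vector. pBabe-type vectors are Moloney murine leukemia virus-derived transfer plasmids. The cloned gene sits between the viral long terminal repeats alongside a packaging signal, so transfecting a packaging cell line yields replication-defective virus that stably integrates the cassette into target cells. In the standard pBabe-puro design the insert is transcribed from the 5′ LTR and the puromycin resistance gene from an internal SV40 promoter. No feature table accompanies this entry, so these elements are inferred from the backbone name rather than confirmed.

The record does not fill in the gene or insert fields, so the payload can only be read from the construct name. The name indicates a myc epitope-tagged RalB, a Ras-like small GTPase, carrying a Q72L substitution, a type of change generally used to lock such GTPases in the active, GTP-bound state. The meaning of the "/A" suffix is not stated. It may denote a RalA-related variant or chimera or an additional mutation, but this cannot be determined from the entry. Insert species and size are also not given. The insert was cloned by restriction digestion between BamHI and XhoI sites, and it is unknown whether those sites survived. The associated publication concerns the role of Ral GTPase activation in Ras-induced tumorigenesis of human cells. This is consistent with using the plasmid for stable expression of an activated, detectable Ral protein in transformation studies.
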