Addgene plasmid #11121: pBabepuro-myc-RalB Q72L/A
Depositing lab: Christopher Counter. Depositing organization: Duke University. Publication: Activation of RalA is critical for Ras-induced tumorigenesis of human cells. Lim KH, Baines AT, Fiordalisi JJ, Shipitsin M, Feig LA, Cox AD, Der CJ, Counter CM. Cancer Cell. 2005 Jun . 7(6):533-45. 10.1016/j.ccr.2005.04.030 PubMed 15950903.
Backbone
  Vector backbone: pbabepuro
  Backbone size w/o insert (bp): 5100
  Vector type: Mammalian Expression, Retroviral
  Selectable markers: Puromycin
Growth in bacteria
  Bacterial resistance: Ampicillin, 100 μg/mL
  Growth temperature: 37°C
  Growth strain: DH5alpha
  Copy number: Unknown
Gene/Insert
  Cloning method: Restriction Enzyme; 5′ cloning site Bam HI (unknown if destroyed); 3′ cloning site Xho I (unknown if destroyed)
  Sequencing primers: 5′ pBABE 5'
Terms and licenses: Academic/Nonprofit Terms; Industry Terms: Not Available to Industry
How to cite: pBabepuro-myc-RalB Q72L/A was a gift from Christopher Counter (Addgene plasmid # 11121)
